>Addgene plasmid #132358 | pZmUBQ:GW | addgene full sequence | sequence record 258909 | Addgene NGS Result
CGTCTGCGGAACGGCTAGAGCCATCCCAGGATTCCCCAAAGAGAAACACTGGCAAGTTAGCAATCAGAAC
GTGTCTGACGTACAGGTCGCATCCGTGTACGAACGCTAGCAGCACGGATCTATCACAAACACGGATCTAA
CACAAACATGAACAGAAGTAGAACTACCGGGCCCTAACCATGGACCGGAACGCCGATCTAGAGAAGGTAG
AGAGGGGGGGGGGAGGACGAGCGGCGTACCTTGAAGCGGAGGTGCCGACGGGTGGATTTGGGGGAGATCT
GGTTGTGTGTGTGTGCGCTCCGAACAACACGAGGTTGGGGAAAGAGGGTGTGGAGGGGGTGTCTATTTAT
TACGGCGGGCGAGGAAGGGAAAGCGAAGGAGCGGTGGGAAAGGAATCCCCCGTAGCTGCCGGTGCCGTGA
GAGGAGGAGGAGGCCGCCTGCCGTGCCGGCTCACGTCTGCCGCTCCGCCACGCAATTTCTGGATGCCGAC
AGCGGAGCAAGTCCAACGGTGGAGCGGAACTCTCGAGAGGGGCCCAGAGGCAGCGACAGAGATGCCGTGC
CGTCTGCTTCGCTTGGCCCGACGCGACGCTGCTGGTTCGCTGGTTGGTGTCCGTTAGACTCGTCGACGGC
GTTTAACAGGCTGGCATTATCTACTCGAAACAAGAAAAATGTTTCCTTAGTTTTTTTAATTTCTTAAAGG
GTATTTGTTTAATTTTTAGTCACTTTATTTTATTCTATTTTATATCTAAATTATTAAATAAAAAAACTAA
AATAGAGTTTTAGTTTTCTTAATTTAGAGGCTAAAATAGAATAAAATAGATGTACTAAAAAAATTAGTCT
ATAAAAACCATTAACCCTAAACCCTAAATGGATGTACTAATAAAATGGATGAAGTATTATATAGGTGAAG
CTATTTGCAAAAAAAAAGGAGAACACATGCACACTAAAGAGATAAAACTGTAGAGTCCTGTTGTCAAAGT
ACTCAATTGTCCTTTAGACCATGTCTAACTGTTCATTTATATGATTCTCTAAAACACTGATATTATTGTA
GTACTATAGATTATATTATTCGTAGAGTGAAGTTTAAATATATGTATAAAGATAGATAAACTGCACTTCA
AACAAGTGTGACAAAAAAATATGTGGTAATTTTTTATAACTTAGACATGCAATGCTCATTAAATCGGCGC
GCCCAAACCGAAGGCGGGAAACGACAATCTGATCATGAGCGGAGAATTAAGGGAGTCACGTTATGACCCC
CGCCGATGACGCGGGACAAGCCGTTTTACGTTTGGAACTGACAGAACCGCAACGTTGAAGGAGCCACTGA
GCCGCGGGTTTCTGGAGTTTAATGAGCTAAGCACATACGTCAGAAACCATTATTGCGCGTTCAAAAGTCG
CCTAAGGTCACTATCAGCTAGCAAATATTTCTTGTCAAAAATGCTCCACTGACGTTCCATAAATTCCCCT
CGGTATCCAATTAGAGTCTCATATTCACTCTCAACTCGATCGAGGGGATCTACCATGAGCCCAGAACGAC
GCCCGGCCGACATCCGCCGTGCCACCGAGGCGGACATGCCGGCGGTCTGCACCATCGTCAACCACTACAT
CGAGACAAGCACGGTCAACTTCCGTACCGAGCCGCAGGAACCGCAGGAGTGGACGGACGACCTCGTCCGT
CTGCGGGAGCGCTATCCCTGGCTCGTCGCCGAGGTGGACGGCGAGGTCGCCGGCATCGCCTACGCGGGTC
CCTGGAAGGCACGCAACGCCTACGACTGGACGGCCGAGTCGACCGTGTACGTCTCCCCCCGCCACCAGCG
GACGGGACTGGGCTCCACGCTCTACACCCACCTGCTGAAGTCCCTGGAGGCACAGGGCTTCAAGAGCGTG
GTCGCTGTCATCGGGCTGCCCAACGACCCGAGCGTGCGCATGCACGAGGCGCTCGGATATGCCCCCCGCG
GCATGCTGCGGGCGGCCGGCTTCAAGCACGGGAACTGGCATGACGTGGGTTTCTGGCAGCTGGACTTCAG
CCTGCCGGTGCCGCCCCGTCCGGTCCTGCCCGTCACCGAAATCTGATGACCCCTAGAGTCAAGCAGATCG
TTCAAACATTTGGCAATAAAGTTTCTTAAGATTGAATCCTGTTGCCGGTCTTGCGATGATTATCATATAA
TTTCTGTTGAATTACGTTAAGCATGTAATAATTAACATGTAATGCATGACGTTATTTATGAGATGGGTTT
TTATGATTAGAGTCCCGCAATTATACATTTAATACGCGATAGAAAACAAAATATAGCGCGCAAACTAGGA
TAAATTATCGCGCGCGGTGTCATCTATGTTACTAGATCGACCGGCATGCAAGCTGATATCTGGTAGAGAC
GTTAGTATTCGATCATTAAAAACGTCCGCAATGTGTTATTAAGTTGTCTAAGCGTCAATTTGTTTACACC
ACAATATATCCTGCCACCAGCCAGCCAACAGCTCCCCGACCGGCAGCTCGGCACAAAATCACCACTCGAT
ACAGGCAGCCCATCAGTCCGGGACGGCGTCAGCGGGAGAGCCGTTGTAAGGCGGCAGACTTTGCTCATGT
TACCGATGCTATTCGGAAGAACGGCAACTAAGCTGCCGGGTTTGAAACACGGATGATCTCGCGGAGGGTA
GCATGTTGATTGTAACGATGACAGAGCGTTGCTGCCTGTGATCCTCTAGCTAGAGTCCATGTGAGCAAAA
GGCCAGCAAAAGGCCAGGAACCGTAAAAAGGCCGCGTTGCTGGCGTTTTTCCATAGGCTCCGCCCCCCTG
ACGAGCATCACAAAAATCGACGCTCAAGTCAGAGGTGGCGAAACCCGACAGGACTATAAAGATACCAGGC
GTTTCCCCCTGGAAGCTCCCTCGTGCGCTCTCCTGTTCCGACCCTGCCGCTTACCGGATACCTGTCCGCC
TTTCTCCCTTCGGGAAGCGTGGCGCTTTCTCATAGCTCACGCTGTAGGTATCTCAGTTCGGTGTAGGTCG
TTCGCTCCAAGCTGGGCTGTGTGCACGAACCCCCCGTTCAGCCCGACCGCTGCGCCTTATCCGGTAACTA
TCGTCTTGAGTCCAACCCGGTAAGACACGACTTATCGCCACTGGCAGCAGCCACTGGTAACAGGATTAGC
AGAGCGAGGTATGTAGGCGGTGCTACAGAGTTCTTGAAGTGGTGGCCTAACTACGGCTACACTAGAAGAA
CAGTATTTGGTATCTGCGCTCTGCTGAAGCCAGTTACCTTCGGAAAAAGAGTTGGTAGCTCTTGATCCGG
CAAACAAACCACCGCTGGTAGCGGTGGTTTTTTTGTTTGCAAGCAGCAGATTACGCGCAGAAAAAAAGGA
TCTCAAGAAGATCCTTTGATCTTTTCTACGGGGTCTGACGCTCAGTGGAACGAAAACTCACGTTAAGGGA
TTTTGGTCATGAGATTATCAAAAAGGATCTTCACCTAGATCCTTTTAAATTAAAAATGAAGTTTTAAATC
AATCTAAAGTATATATGAGTAAACTTGGTCTGACAGTTACCAATGCTTAATCAGTGAGGCACCTATCTCA
GCGATCTGTCTATTTCGTTCATCCATAGTTGCCTGACTCCCCGTCGTGTAGATAACTACGATACGGGAGG
GCTTACCATCTGGCCCCAGTGCTGCAATGATACCGCGAGACCCACGCTCACCGGCTCCAGATTTATCAGC
AATAAACCAGCCAGCCGGAAGGGCCGAGCGCAGAAGTGGTCCTGCAACTTTATCCGCCTCCATCCAGTCT
ATTAATTGTTGCCGGGAAGCTAGAGTAAGTAGTTCGCCAGTTAATAGTTTGCGCAACGTTGTTGCCATTG
CTACAGGCATCGTGGTGTCACGCTCGTCGTTTGGTATGGCTTCATTCAGCTCCGGTTCCCAACGATCAAG
GCGAGTTACATGATCCCCCATGTTGTGCAAAAAAGCGGTTAGCTCCTTCGGTCCTCCGATCGTTGTCAGA
AGTAAGTTGGCCGCAGTGTTATCACTCATGGTTATGGCAGCACTGCATAATTCTCTTACTGTCATGCCAT
CCGTAAGATGCTTTTCTGTGACTGGTGAGTACTCAACCAAGTCATTCTGAGAATAGTGTATGCGGCGACC
GAGTTGCTCTTGCCCGGCGTCAATACGGGATAATACCGCGCCACATAGCAGAACTTTAAAAGTGCTCATC
ATTGGAAAACGTTCTTCGGGGCGAAAACTCTCAAGGATCTTACCGCTGTTGAGATCCAGTTCGATGTAAC
CCACTCGTGCACCCAACTGATCTTCAGCATCTTTTACTTTCACCAGCGTTTCTGGGTGAGCAAAAACAGG
AAGGCAAAATGCCGCAAAAAAGGGAATAAGGGCGACACGGAAATGTTGAATACTCATACTCTTCCTTTTT
CAATATTATTGAAGCATTTATCAGGGTTATTGTCTCATGAGCGGATACATATTTGAATGTATTTAGAAAA
ATAAACAAATAGGGGTAGCTTTCGGGCTGATCGCCCATCCCGTTACTGCCCCGATCCCGGCAATGGCAAG
GACTGCCAGCGCTGCCATTTTTGGGGTGAGGCCGTTCGCGGCCGAGGGGCGCAGCCCCTGGGGGGATGGG
AGGCCCGCGTTAGCGGGCCGGGAGGGTTCGAGAAGGGGGGGCACCCCCCTTCGGCGTGCGCGGTCACGCG
CACAGGGCGCAGCCCTGGTTAAAAACAAGGTTTATAAATATTGGTTTAAAAGCAGGTTAAAAGACAGGTT
AGCGGTGGCCGAAAAACGGGCGGAAACCCTTGCAAATGCTGGATTTTCTGCCTGTGGACAGCCCCTCAAA
TGTCAATAGGTGCGCCCCTCATCTGTCAGCACTCTGCCCCTCAAGTGTCAAGGATCGCGCCCCTCATCTG
TCAGTAGTCGCGCCCCTCAAGTGTCAATACCGCAGGGCACTTATCCCCAGGCTTGTCCACATCATCTGTG
GGAAACTCGCGTAAAATCAGGCGTTTTCGCCGATTTGCGAGGCTGGCCAGCTCCACGTCGCCGGCCGAAA
TCGAGCCTGCCCCTCATCTGTCAACGCCGCGCCGGGTGAGTCGGCCCCTCAAGTGTCAACGTCCGCCCCT
CATCTGTCAGTGAGGGCCAAGTTTTCCGCGAGGTATCCACAACGCCGGCGGCCGGTGTCTCGCACACGGC
TTCGACGGCGTTTCTGGCGCGTTTGCAGGGCCATAGACGGCCGCCAGCCCAGCGGCGAGGGCAACCAGCC
CGGTGAGCGTCGGAAAGGCGCTCGGTCTTGCCTTGCTCGTCGGTGATGTACACATACAAATGGACGAACG
GATAAACCTTTTCACGCCCTTTTAAATATCCGATTATTCTAATAAACGCTCTTTTCTCTTAGGTTTACCC
GCCAATATATCCTGTCAAACACTGATAGTTTAAACTGAAGGCGGGAAACGACAATCTGATCCCCCTCCAC
CGCGGTGGCGGCCGCCCGGTCACTGGATTTTGGTTTTAGGAATTAGAAATTTTATTGATAGAAGTATTTT
ACAAATACAAATACATACTAAGGGTTTCTTATATGCTCAACACATGAGCGAAACCCTATAAGAACCCTAA
TTCCCTTATCTGGGAACTACTCACACATTATTCTGGAGAAAAATAGAGAGAGATAGATTTGTAGAGAGAG
ACTGGTGATTTTTGCGGACTCTAGAGCTCTTACTTGTACAGCTCGTCCATGCCGAGAGTGATCCCGGCGG
CGGTCACGAACTCCAGCAGGACCATGTGATCGCGCTTCTCGTTGGGGTCTTTGCTCAGGGCGGACTGGTA
GCTCAGGTAGTGGTTGTCGGGCAGCAGCACGGGGCCGTCGCCGATGGGGGTGTTCTGCTGGTAGTGGTCG
GCGAGCTGCACGCTGCCGTCCTCGATGTTGTGGCGGATCTTGAAGTTCACCTTGATGCCGTTCTTCTGCT
TGTCGGCCATGATATAGACGTTGTGGCTGTTGTAGTTGTACTCCAGCTTGTGCCCCAGGATGTTGCCGTC
CTCCTTGAAGTCGATGCCCTTCAGCTCGATGCGGTTCACCAGGGTGTCGCCCTCGAACTTCACCTCGGCG
CGGGTCTTGTAGTTGCCGTCGTCCTTGAAGAAGATGGTGCGCTCCTGGACGTAGCCTTCGGGCATGGCGG
ACTTGAAGAAGTCGTGCTGCTTCATGTGGTCGGGGTAGCGGGCGAAGCACTGCACGCCGTAGCCGAAGGT
GGTCACGAGGGTGGGCCAGGGCACGGGCAGCTTGCCGGTGGTGCAGATGAACTTCAGGGTCAGCTTGCCG
TAGGTGGCATCGCCCTCGCCCTCGCCGGACACGCTGAACTTGTGGCCGTTTACGTCGCCGTCCAGCTCGA
CCAGGATGGGCACCACCCCGGTGAACAGCTCCTCGCCCTTGCTCACCATCCCATCAACCACTTTGTACAA
GAAAGCTGAACGAGAAACGTAAAATGATATAAATATCAATATATTAAATTAGATTTTGCATAAAAAACAG
ACTACATAATACTGTAAAACACAACATATCCAGTCACTATGGTCGACCTGCAGACTGGCTGTGTATAAGG
GAGCCTGACATTTATATTCCCCAGAACATCAGGTTAATGGCGTTTTTGATGTCATTTTCGCGGTGGCTGA
GATCAGCCACTTCTTCCCCGATAACGGAGACCGGCACACTGGCCATATCGGTGGTCATCATGCGCCAGCT
TTCATCCCCGATATGCACCACCGGGTAAAGTTCACGGGAGACTTTATCTGACAGCAGACGTGCACTGGCC
AGGGGGATCACCATCCGTCGCCCGGGCGTGTCAATAATATCACTCTGTACATCCACAAACAGACGATAAC
GGCTCTCTCTTTTATAGGTGTAAACCTTAAACTGCATTTCACCAGCCCCTGTTCTCGTCAGCAAAAGAGC
CGTTCATTTCAATAAACCGGGCGACCTCAGCCATCCCTTCCTGATTTTCCGCTTTCCAGCGTTCGGCACG
CAGACGACGGGCTTCATTCTGCATGGTTGTGCTTACCAGACCGGAGATATTGACATCATATATGCCTTGA
GCAACTGATAGCTGTCGCTGTCAACTGTCACTGTAATACGCTGCTTCATAGCATACCTCTTTTTGACATA
CTTCGGGTATACATATCAGTATATATTCTTATACCGCAAAAATCAGCGCGCAAATACGCATACTGTTATC
TGGCTTTTAGTAAGCCGGATCCAGATCTTTACGCCCCGCCCTGCCACTCATCGCAGTACTGTTGTAATTC
ATTAAGCATTCTGCCGACATGGAAGCCATCACAAACGGCATGATGAACCTGAATCGCCAGCGGCATCAGC
ACCTTGTCGCCTTGCGTATAATATTTGCCCATGGTGAAAACGGGGGCGAAGAAGTTGTCCATATTGGCCA
CGTTTAAATCAAAACTGGTGAAACTCACCCAGGGATTGGCTGAGACGAAAAACATATTCTCAATAAACCC
TTTAGGGAAATAGGCCAGGTTTTCACCGTAACACGCCACATCTTGCGAATATATGTGTAGAAACTGCCGG
AAATCGTCGTGGTATTCACTCCAGAGCGATGAAAACGTTTCAGTTTGCTCATGGAAAACGGTGTAACAAG
GGTGAACACTATCCCATATCACCAGCTCACCGTCTTTCATTGCCATACGGAATTCCGGATGAGCATTCAT
CAGGCGGGCAAGAATGTGAATAAAGGCCGGATAAAACTTGTGCTTATTTTTCTTTACGGTCTTTAAAAAG
GCCGTAATATCCAGCTGAACGGTCTGGTTATAGGTACATTGAGCAACTGACTGAAATGCCTCAAAATGTT
CTTTACGATGCCATTGGGATATATCAACGGTGGTATATCCAGTGATTTTTTTCTCCATTTTAGCTTCCTT
AGCTCCTGAAAATCTCGACGGATCCTAACTCAAAATCCACACATTATACGAGCCGGAAGCATAAAGTGTA
AAGCCTGGGGTGCCTAATGCGGCCGCCATAGTGACTGGATATGTTGTGTTTTACAGTATTATGTAGTCTG
TTTTTTATGCAAAATCTAATTTAATATATTGATATTTATATCATTTTACGTTTCTCGTTCAGCTTTTTTG
TACAAACTTGTTGATGGGCTGCAGGAATTCGATATCAAGCTTATCGATACCGTCGACCTCGAGGGATTTG
CAGAAGTAACACCAAACAACAGGGTGAGCATCGACAAAAGAAACAGTACCAAGCAAATAAATAGCGTATG
AAGGCAGGGCTAAAAAAATCCACATATAGCTGCTGCATATGCCATCATCCAAGTATATCAAGATCAAAAT
AATTATAAAACATACTTGTTTATTATAATAGATAGGTACTCAAGGTTAGAGCATATGAATAGATGCTGCA
TATGCCATCATGTATATGCATCAGTAAAACCCACATCAACATGTATACCTATCCTAGATCGATACTTCCA
TCCATCATCTTAAACTCGTAACTATGAAGATGTATGGCACACACATACAGATCCAAAATTAATAAATCCA
CCAGTTAGTTTGAAACAGTATTCTACTCCGATCTAGAACGAATGAACGACCGCCCAACCACACCACATCA
TCACAACCAAGCGAACAAAAAGCATCTCTGTATATGCATCAGTAAAACCCGCATCAACATGTATACCTAT
CCTAGATCGATATTTCCATCCATCATCTTCAATTCGTAACTATGAATATGTATGGCACACACATACAGAT
CCAAAATTAATAAATCCACCAGGTAGTTTGAAACAGAATTCTACTCCGATTTAGAACGACCGCCCAACCA
GACCACATCATCACAACCAAGCCAAAAAAAAAACATGAAAAGATGACCCGACAAACAAGTGCACGGCATA
TATTGAAATAAAGGAAAAGGGCAAACCAAACCCTATGCAACGAAACAAAAAAAAATCATGAAATCGATCC
Features (pLannotate 1.2.2; 22 found; start..end, strand, type, name):
   1304..1483    +  promoter       NOS promoter: nopaline synthase promoter
   1525..2073    +  CDS            bar: PAT_STRHY - Experimental evidence at protein level: Swiss-Prot protein existence level 1. Inactivates phosphinothricin (PPT) by transfer of an acetyl group from acetyl CoA. Can also acetylate demethylphosphinothricin but not PTT or glutamate. This enzyme is an effector of phosphinothricin tripeptide (PTT or bialaphos) resistance. From Streptomyces hygroscopicus. Introduced by genetic manipulation and expressed in glufosinate-tolerant maize by Dekalb Genetics.
   2096..2348    +  terminator     NOS terminator: nopaline synthase terminator and poly(A) signal
   2442..2466    -  misc_feature   LB T-DNA repeat: left border repeat from nopaline C58 T-DNA
   2778..3366    -  rep_origin     ori: high-copy-number ColE1/pMB1/pBR322/pUC origin of replication
   3537..4397    -  CDS            AmpR: β-lactamase; bla; confers resistance to ampicillin, carbenicillin, and related antibiotics
   4398..4489    -  promoter       AmpR promoter: bla
   4491..4568    -  CDS            klaC (fragment): KLAC_ECOLX - Also known as telB. Protein predicted: Swiss-Prot protein existence level 4. Belongs to the kla operon, which is associated with cryptic tellurite resistance, and IncW plasmid fertility inhibition. From Escherichia coli.
   4632..5163    -  rep_origin     oriV: incP origin of replication
   5383..5407    -  misc_feature   RB T-DNA repeat: right border repeat from nopaline C58 T-DNA
   5455..5475    +  misc_feature   MCS (fragment): pBluescript multiple cloning site
   5482..5641    -  polyA_signal   CaMV poly(A) signal (fragment): cauliflower mosaic virus polyadenylation signal
   5700..6419    -  CDS            EYFP: enhanced YFP mammalian codon-optimized
   6427..6551    +  protein_bind   attR2: mutant version of attR; recombination site for the Gateway® LR reaction LR Clonase™
   6595..6897    -  CDS            ccdB: CCDB_ECOLI - Also known as G, letB, letD. Experimental evidence at protein level: Swiss-Prot protein existence level 1. Toxic component of a type II toxin-antitoxin (TA) system, functioning in plasmid maintainence. Responsible for the post- segregational killing (PSK) of plasmid-free cells, also referred to as a plasmid addiction system. Half-life of over 2 hours. Cell killing by CcdB is accompanied by filamentation, defects in chromosome and plasmid segregation, defects in cell division, formation of anucleate cells, decreased DNA synthesis and plasmid loss. Interferes with the activity of DN
   6902..7060    -  CDS            ccdA (fragment): CCDA_ECO57 - Also known as H, letA. Experimental evidence at protein level: Swiss-Prot protein existence level 1. Antitoxin component of a type II toxin-antitoxin (TA) system which inhibits the post-segregational killing (PSK) of plasmid-free cells, also referred to as a plasmid addiction system. Binds to and blocks the activity of CcdB; will also remove bound CcdB protein from the CcdB-GyrA complex by forming a CcdA-CcdB complex, a process termed rejuvenation. Functions as a transcriptional corepressor for the ccdAB operon, repression also requires CcdB (By similarity). From Escherichia coli
   7239..7898    -  CDS            CmR: chloramphenicol acetyltransferase; cat; confers resistance to chloramphenicol
   7899..7928    -  promoter       cat promoter (fragment): promoter of the E. coli cat gene encoding chloramphenicol acetyltransferase
   7952..7982    -  promoter       lac UV5 promoter: E. coli lac promoter with an "up" mutation
   8007..8131    -  protein_bind   attR1: mutant version of attR; recombination site for the Gateway® LR reaction LR Clonase™
   8136..8185    +  misc_feature   MCS (fragment): pBluescript multiple cloning site
   8189..1181    -  promoter       Ubi promoter (across the origin): maize polyubiquitin gene promoter
