[The description below was written by a language model from this plasmid's Addgene catalogue record and pLannotate feature annotations shown in this document.]
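Description:
pZmUBQ:GW is an empty Gateway destination vector of about 9 kb for plant expression, designed to drive a coding sequence of interest from the Zea mays polyubiquitin (Ubi) promoter, a strong constitutive promoter widely used in cereals. Downstream of the promoter lies a standard Gateway cassette bounded by attR1 and attR2 and containing a chloramphenicol resistance gene and the ccdB toxin gene. An LR recombination with an entry clone replaces this cassette with the gene of interest, and ccdB provides counter-selection against unrecombined vector, which is why the empty plasmid must be maintained in a ccdB-tolerant strain. Immediately after attR2 is an EYFP coding sequence followed by a CaMV polyadenylation signal. An insert lacking a stop codon and cloned in frame would therefore be expressed as a C-terminal YFP fusion, whereas one retaining its stop codon would presumably be produced untagged.

The backbone carries a high-copy ColE1/pUC-type origin and an ampicillin resistance gene for propagation in E. coli, with chloramphenicol resistance available only while the Gateway cassette is present. An IncP oriV is also annotated, along with nopaline-type left and right T-DNA border repeats. A NOS promoter–bar–NOS terminator unit provides phosphinothricin (Basta/glufosinate) resistance as a plant selectable marker. These features suggest a binary-vector ancestry, although the record does not state that the plasmid is used for Agrobacterium-mediated transformation. The associated work describes a cell death assay in barley and wheat protoplasts for identifying and validating matching pathogen AVR effectors and plant NLR immune receptors, so the vector's main documented use is transient expression of such genes in cereal protoplasts.
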