Addgene plasmid #132358: pZmUBQ:GW
Purpose: (Empty Backbone) Expression of CDS from the Zea mays ubiquitin promotor
Depositing lab: Paul Schulze-Lefert. Depositing organization: Max Planck Institute for Plant Breeding Research. Publication: A cell death assay in barley and wheat protoplasts for identification and validation of matching pathogen AVR effector and plant NLR immune receptors. Saur IML, Bauer S, Lu X, Schulze-Lefert P. Plant Methods. 2019 Oct 24;15:118. doi: 10.1186/s13007-019-0502-0. eCollection 2019. PubMed 31666804.
Backbone
  Vector backbone: pZmUBQ:GW
  Backbone size (bp): 8963
  Vector type: Plant Expression
  Promoter: pZmUBQ
  Selectable markers: Basta
  Tag / fusion protein: YFP (C terminal on insert)
Growth in bacteria
  Bacterial resistance: Chloramphenicol and Ampicillin, 25 & 100 μg/mL
  Growth temperature: 37°C
  Growth strain: ccdB Survival
  Copy number: Unknown
Gene/Insert
  Cloning method: Gateway Cloning
  Sequencing primers: 5′ CACCCTGTTGTTTGGTGTTACTTC
Terms and licenses: Academic/Nonprofit Terms; Industry Terms: Not Available to Industry
How to cite: pZmUBQ:GW was a gift from Paul Schulze-Lefert (Addgene plasmid # 132358 ; http://n2t.net/addgene:132358 ; RRID:Addgene_132358)
